Addgene plasmid #236512: Strep-His-Tev-hCGN
Purpose: For expression of Cingulin (human) in insect cells
Depositing lab: Sandra Citi. Depositing organization: University of Geneva. Publication: Cingulin and paracingulin tether myosins-2 to junctions to mechanoregulate the plasma membrane. Rouaud F, Huang W, Flinois A, Jain K, Vasileva E, Di Mattia T, Mauperin M, Parry DAD, Dugina V, Chaponnier C, Mean I, Montessuit S, Mutero-Maeda A, Yan J, Citi S. J Cell Biol. 2023 Jul 3;222(7):e202208065. doi: 10.1083/jcb.202208065. Epub 2023 May 19. PubMed 37204781.
Backbone
  Vector backbone: PACEBAC1
  Vector type: Insect Expression
Growth in bacteria
  Bacterial resistance: Gentamicin, 10 μg/mL
  Growth temperature: 37°C
  Growth strain: DH5alpha
  Copy number: High Copy
Gene/Insert
  Gene/Insert name: CGN
  Species: H. sapiens (human)
  Insert size (bp): 3609
  Mutation: WT
  Entrez Gene: CGN
  Tag / fusion protein: 2xStrep-10xHis-Tev (N terminal on insert)
  Cloning method: Restriction Enzyme; 5′ cloning site Kpn1 (unknown if destroyed); 3′ cloning site Xba1 (unknown if destroyed)
Terms and licenses: Academic/Nonprofit Terms; Industry Terms: Not Available to Industry
Depositor comments: S2517 (Plasmid collection number)
How to cite: Strep-His-Tev-hCGN was a gift from Sandra Citi (Addgene plasmid # 236512 ; http://n2t.net/addgene:236512 ; RRID:Addgene_236512)
