[The description below was written by a language model from this plasmid's Addgene catalogue record and pLannotate feature annotations shown in this document.]
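Description:
Strep-His-Tev-hCGN is a baculovirus transfer plasmid built on the pACEBac1 backbone for producing human cingulin (CGN) in insect cells. In bacteria it is maintained through a high-copy ColE1/pUC-type origin and selected with gentamicin, conferred by the aacC1 acetyltransferase gene driven by a class 1 integron Pc promoter. The gentamicin marker and the expression cassette both lie between the Tn7R and Tn7L ends of a mini-Tn7 element, the arrangement that allows Tn7 transposition of this segment into a baculoviral genome (bacmid) carried in a suitable E. coli host. A single loxP site upstream of the cassette is also annotated; in this vector family such a site permits Cre-mediated fusion with other plasmids to assemble multigene constructs.

The payload is wild-type human CGN, recorded as a 3,609 bp insert cloned between KpnI and XbaI sites, under the Autographa californica polyhedrin promoter, a very late baculoviral promoter that gives strong expression in infected insect cells. Transcripts are terminated by an SV40 polyadenylation signal. The protein carries an N-terminal 2xStrep-10xHis tag followed by a TEV protease site, so it can be affinity purified on Strep-binding or metal-chelate resins and the tags then cleaved off. The automated annotation detects the His tag and TEV site but not the Strep tags, which are known only from the catalogue entry. The short "large T antigen" and "SET1" fragments are probably incidental matches within the SV40 terminator region and flanking backbone rather than functional elements. The construct is intended for recombinant production of cingulin, a tight junction protein, and was deposited with work on how cingulin and paracingulin tether myosin-2 to junctions.
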