Features (pLannotate 1.2.2; 13 found; start..end, strand, type, name):
      1..589     +  rep_origin     ori: high-copy-number ColE1/pMB1/pBR322/pUC origin of replication
    724..947     -  mobile_element Tn7R: mini-Tn7 element (right end of the Tn7 transposon) Tn7
   1014..1547    -  CDS            GmR: gentamycin acetyltransferase; aacC1; confers resistance to gentamycin
   1736..1764    -  promoter       Pc promoter: intI1 (promoter lies within the coding sequence); class 1 integron promoter
   1835..1868    +  protein_bind   loxP: Cre-mediated recombination occurs in the 8-bp core sequence (GCATACAT). Cre recombinase
   1945..2036    +  promoter       polyhedrin promoter: polh from Autographa californica; promoter for the baculovirus polyhedrin gene
   2183..2209    +  CDS            10xHis (fragment): 10xHis affinity tag
   2225..2245    +  CDS            TEV site: tobacco etch virus (TEV) protease recognition and cleavage site
   2273..5863    +  CDS            CGN: CING_HUMAN - Also known as KIAA1319. Experimental evidence at protein level: Swiss-Prot protein existence level 1. Probably plays a role in the formation and regulation of the tight junction (TJ) paracellular permeability barrier. From Homo sapiens (Human).
   5908..5991    +  CDS            large T antigen (fragment): large T antigen from SV40 (simian virus 40)
   6014..6148    +  polyA_signal   SV40 poly(A) signal: SV40 polyadenylation signal
   6177..6226    +  CDS            SET1 (fragment): solubility-enhancement tag derived from T7 phage gene 10B
   6269..6434    -  mobile_element Tn7L: mini-Tn7 element (left end of the Tn7 transposon) Tn7
>Addgene plasmid #236512 | Strep-His-Tev-hCGN | addgene full sequence | sequence record 471086 | Addgene NGS Result
TTGAGATCCTTTTTTTCTGCGCGTAATCTGCTGCTTGCAAACAAAAAAACCACCGCTACCAGCGGTGGTT
TGTTTGCCGGATCAAGAGCTACCAACTCTTTTTCCGAAGGTAACTGGCTTCAGCAGAGCGCAGATACCAA
ATACTGTTCTTCTAGTGTAGCCGTAGTTAGGCCACCACTTCAAGAACTCTGTAGCACCGCCTACATACCT
CGCTCTGCTAATCCTGTTACCAGTGGCTGCTGCCAGTGGCGATAAGTCGTGTCTTACCGGGTTGGACTCA
AGACGATAGTTACCGGATAAGGCGCAGCGGTCGGGCTGAACGGGGGGTTCGTGCACACAGCCCAGCTTGG
AGCGAACGACCTACACCGAACTGAGATACCTACAGCGTGAGCTATGAGAAAGCGCCACGCTTCCCGAAGG
GAGAAAGGCGGACAGGTATCCGGTAAGCGGCAGGGTCGGAACAGGAGAGCGCACGAGGGAGCTTCCAGGG
GGAAACGCCTGGTATCTTTATAGTCCTGTCGGGTTTCGCCACCTCTGACTTGAGCGTCGATTTTTGTGAT
GCTCGTCAGGGGGGCGGAGCCTATGGAAAAACGCCAGCAACGCGGCCTTTTTACGGTTCCTGGCCTTTTG
CTGGCCTTTTGCTCACATGTTCTTTCCTGCGTTATCCCCTGATTGACTTGGGTCGCTCTTCCTGTGGATG
CGCAGATGCCCTGCGTAAGCGGGTGTGGGCGGACAATAAAGTCTTAAACTGAACAAAATAGATCTAAACT
ATGACAATAAAGTCTTAAACTAGACAGAATAGTTGTAAACTGAAATCAGTCCAGTTATGCTGTGAAAAAG
CATACTGGACTTTTGTTATGGCTAAAGCAAACTCTTCATTTTCTGAAGTGCAAATTGCCCGTCGTATTAA
AGAGGGGCGTGGCCAAGGGCATGTAAAGACTATATTCGCGGCGTTGTGACAATTTACCGAACAACTCCGC
GGCCGGGAAGCCGATCTCGGCTTGAACGAATTGTTAGGTGGCGGTACTTGGGTCGATATCAAAGTGCATC
ACTTCTTCCCGTATGCCCAACTTTGTATAGAGAGCCACTGCGGGATCGTCACCGTAATCTGCTTGCACGT
AGATCACATAAGCACCAAGCGCGTTGGCCTCATGCTTGAGGAGATTGATGAGCGCGGTGGCAATGCCCTG
CCTCCGGTGCTCGCCGGAGACTGCGAGATCATAGATATAGATCTCACTACGCGGCTGCTCAAACTTGGGC
AGAACGTAAGCCGCGAGAGCGCCAACAACCGCTTCTTGGTCGAAGGCAGCAAGCGCGATGAATGTCTTAC
TACGGAGCAAGTTCCCGAGGTAATCGGAGTCCGGCTGATGTTGGGAGTAGGTGGCTACGTCTCCGAACTC
ACGACCGAAAAGATCAAGAGCAGCCCGCATGGATTTGACTTGGTCAGGGCCGAGCCTACATGTGCGAATG
ATGCCCATACTTGAGCCACCTAACTTTGTTTTAGGGCGACTGCCCTGCTGCGTAACATCGTTGCTGCTGC
GTAACATCGTTGCTGCTCCATAACATCAAACATCGACCCACGGCGTAACGCGCTTGCTGCTTGGATGCCC
GAGGCATAGACTGTACAAAAAAACAGTCATAACAAGCCATGAAAACCGCCACTGCGCCGTTACCACCGCT
GCGTTCGGTCAAGGTTCTGGACCAGTTGCGTGAGCGCATACGCTACTTGCATTACAGTTTACGAACCGAA
CAGGCTTATGTCAACTGGGTTCGTGCCTTCATCCGTTTCCACGGTGTGCGTCACCCGGCAACCTTGGGCA
GCAGCGAAGTCGCCATAACTTCGTATAGCATACATTATACGAAGTTATCTGTAACTATAACGGTCCTAAG
GTAGCGAGTTTAAACACTAGTATCGATTCGCGACCTACTCCGGAATATTAATAGATCATGGAGATAATTA
AAATGATAACCATCTCGCAAATAAATAAGTATTTTACTGTTTTCGTAACAGTTTTGTAATAAAAAAACCT
ATAAATATTCCGGATTATTCATACCGTCCCACCATCGGGCGCGGATGTCTGCTTGGTCACACCCTCAATT
CGAGAAAGGCGGCGGTAGTGGCGGCGGATCTGGCGGTAGTGCCTGGAGCCATCCGCAGTTTGAAAAGGCC
GGCCATATGCACCACCATCATCATCACCATCACCATCACGGATCTGGCGGTAGTGAAAACCTGTATTTTC
AGGGCGCCGGTACCATGGAACAGGCACCTAACATGGCTGAGCCAAGAGGACCTGTGGATCACGGAGTCCA
AATCCGCTTCATTACCGAACCTGTGTCTGGAGCTGAGATGGGTACTCTGCGCCGTGGTGGCAGGAGACCC
GCTAAGGACGCCCGTGCATCAACTTACGGAGTTGCTGTGAGGGTCCAAGGAATCGCCGGTCAGCCCTTCG
TGGTCCTGAACTCAGGAGAGAAGGGAGGTGACAGTTTCGGTGTGCAGATTAAAGGCGCCAACGATCAAGG
TGCATCTGGAGCACTGTCCTCTGACCTCGAATTGCCTGAGAACCCCTACTCTCAGGTCAAGGGTTTCCCT
GCCCCCTCGCAATCTTCAACCTCCGACGAGGAACCAGGAGCTTACTGGAACGGCAAGCTGCTCCGTTCTC
ACTCTCAAGCTTCTCTGGCTGGACCAGGACCTGTGGATCCGTCCAACAGGAGTAACTCGATGCTGGAGCT
CGCTCCAAAGGTCGCCTCACCGGGCAGTACAATCGACACGGCTCCTTTGAGTTCGGTTGATTCGCTGATT
AACAAGTTCGACTCCCAACTGGGCGGACAAGCACGTGGTAGGACTGGTAGGAGGACTAGGATGCTCCCTC
CCGAGCAGCGTAAGAGGTCCAAAAGCTTGGATTCGAGACTGCCACGCGACACATTCGAGGAAAGAGAACG
CCAGTCCACGAACCACTGGACCTCCAGCACTAAGTACGACAACCATGTGGGCACCTCGAAACAGCCAGCT
CAGTCCCAAAACCTGTCGCCGCTCTCCGGATTCTCTCGTTCAAGGCAGACTCAAGATTGGGTCTTGCAGA
GCTTCGAGGAACCTAGGAGATCTGCTCAAGACCCCACCATGCTGCAGTTCAAGTCGACTCCTGACTTGCT
GCGTGATCAGCAAGAGGCTGCCCCACCGGGTTCTGTTGACCACATGAAGGCCACCATCTACGGCATTCTG
AGGGAGGGATCTTCAGAGAGCGAAACTTCTGTCCGCCGTAAGGTGTCATTGGTCCTGGAAAAAATGCAGC
CCCTCGTTATGGTGAGTTCGGGCAGTACAAAGGCGGTTGCTGGTCAGGGCGAGTTGACGCGTAAGGTGGA
GGAACTCCAAAGGAAATTGGACGAGGAAGTCAAGAAACGCCAAAAACTGGAACCATCACAGGTTGGCCTG
GAGAGACAACTCGAGGAAAAGACTGAGGAATGCTCCCGCCTGCAGGAACTCTTGGAGAGGAGAAAGGGAG
AAGCTCAGCAATCTAACAAGGAGCTCCAGAACATGAAAAGACTGCTCGACCAAGGAGAGGATTTGCGCCA
CGGTCTGGAAACACAAGTGATGGAGCTCCAGAACAAGTTGAAACATGTGCAGGGTCCTGAACCCGCTAAG
GAGGTCTTGCTGAAAGACCTCTTGGAAACAAGAGAGCTGCTCGAGGAAGTGCTGGAGGGCAAGCAACGCG
TCGAGGAACAGCTCAGATTGCGCGAGCGTGAATTGACGGCACTGAAGGGAGCGCTGAAAGAGGAAGTCGC
TTCCCGTGATCAGGAGGTTGAACACGTGCGCCAGCAATACCAACGTGACACCGAGCAGCTCCGCCGTTCC
ATGCAAGACGCTACTCAGGATCATGCTGTGTTGGAGGCCGAACGCCAGAAGATGAGCGCCCTGGTCAGAG
GACTCCAACGCGAGTTGGAGGAAACCTCAGAGGAAACTGGTCACTGGCAAAGTATGTTCCAGAAGAACAA
AGAAGATCTGCGTGCCACCAAGCAAGAATTGCTGCAGCTCAGGATGGAGAAAGAGGAAATGGAGGAAGAG
CTGGGTGAAAAGATCGAGGTGCTGCAAAGAGAACTGGAGCAAGCAAGGGCATCTGCTGGCGACACACGTC
AGGTCGAAGTTCTGAAGAAAGAGCTCTTGAGGACGCAGGAAGAGCTCAAGGAATTGCAAGCAGAGAGACA
GTCACAAGAGGTCGCGGGTAGGCATAGAGATCGCGAGCTGGAAAAGCAGCTGGCTGTCCTCCGCGTTGAA
GCCGACCGTGGCAGGGAGCTCGAAGAGCAGAACCTGCAGCTCCAAAAGACTTTGCAGCAACTGCGTCAAG
ATTGTGAAGAGGCCTCCAAGGCAAAAATGGTTGCTGAGGCCGAAGCAACAGTGTTGGGTCAGAGGAGAGC
AGCGGTGGAAACCACTCTGCGCGAGACGCAAGAAGAGAACGACGAGTTCCGCCGTAGGATCTTGGGTCTG
GAACAGCAACTCAAGGAGACCCGTGGCTTGGTTGATGGTGGCGAAGCGGTGGAGGCTAGACTGCGCGACA
AGCTCCAGAGGTTGGAGGCTGAAAAACAGCAATTGGAAGAGGCCCTGAACGCAAGCCAAGAAGAGGAAGG
TTCTCTGGCTGCCGCAAAGAGGGCGCTCGAGGCTAGATTGGAGGAAGCACAGCGTGGTCTGGCGAGGCTC
GGCCAAGAACAGCAAACACTGAACCGTGCTCTCGAGGAAGAGGGCAAGCAGCGTGAAGTGCTGAGACGCG
GAAAGGCTGAGCTCGAAGAGCAAAAAAGACTGCTCGACCGCACCGTCGATCGTTTGAACAAGGAGCTGGA
AAAAATCGGCGAGGATAGCAAGCAGGCATTGCAGCAACTGCAGGCGCAACTGGAAGACTACAAGGAGAAA
GCTCGTAGGGAGGTGGCGGATGCTCAGAGACAAGCCAAGGACTGGGCCTCCGAGGCAGAAAAAACCTCAG
GAGGTCTCAGTCGCTTGCAAGACGAGATTCAGCGTCTCAGGCAGGCGTTGCAAGCTAGCCAGGCCGAGAG
GGATACTGCTAGACTGGACAAGGAATTGCTGGCCCAAAGACTGCAGGGACTCGAGCAGGAAGCAGAGAAC
AAGAAACGCTCTCAGGACGATAGAGCCCGCCAATTGAAGGGTCTGGAAGAGAAAGTCTCACGTCTGGAAA
CAGAGCTCGATGAAGAGAAGAACACAGTCGAGCTCTTGACGGACCGTGTTAACCGTGGAAGGGACCAAGT
GGATCAGTTGAGGACCGAACTGATGCAGGAGCGTAGCGCCAGGCAAGACTTGGAATGCGATAAGATCTCT
CTGGAGAGACAGAACAAGGACCTCAAAACTCGCTTGGCATCCAGCGAGGGTTTCCAGAAGCCCAGTGCGT
CGCTCTCCCAATTGGAAAGCCAGAACCAACTGCTCCAAGAGCGTCTGCAGGCTGAAGAGAGGGAAAAGAC
CGTTCTCCAGTCAACTAACCGCAAATTGGAGCGTAAGGTGAAAGAGCTGAGTATCCAGATTGAAGACGAG
CGTCAACACGTGAACGACCAAAAGGATCAGCTCTCTTTGAGAGTCAAGGCACTGAAACGCCAGGTTGATG
AAGCGGAAGAGGAAATCGAGCGCCTGGACGGCCTCCGTAAGAAAGCCCAGAGGGAAGTCGAGGAACAACA
TGAAGTTAACGAGCAGCTCCAAGCTCGCATTAAGAGCTTGGAAAAAGACTCTTGGAGGAAAGCTAGCAGA
TCTGCGGCTGAATCAGCCCTGAAGAACGAGGGACTCTCTTCAGACGAGGAATTCGATAGTGTCTACGACC
CAAGTTCGATCGCTTCATTGCTGACAGAGAGTAACCTGCAGACGTCCAGCTGTTCTAGAGCCTGCAGTCT
CGACAAGCTTGTCGAGAAGTACTAGAGGATCATAATCAGCCATACCACATTTGTAGAGGTTTTACTTGCT
TTAAAAAACCTCCCACACCTCCCCCTGAACCTGAAACATAAAATGAATGCAATTGTTGTTGTTAACTTGT
TTATTGCAGCTTATAATGGTTACAAATAAAGCAATAGCATCACAAATTTCACAAATAAAGCATTTTTTTC
ACTGCATTCTAGTTGTGGTTTGTCCAAACTCATCAATGTATCTTATCATGTCTGGATCTGATCACTGCTT
GAGCCTAGAAGATCCGGCTGCTAACAAAGCCCGAAAGGAAGCTGAGTTGGCTGCTGCCACCGCTGAGCAA
TAACTATCATAACCCCTAGGGTATACCCATCTAATTGGAACCAGATAAGTGAAATCTAGTTCCAAACTAT
TTTGTCATTTTTAATTTTCGTATTAGCTTACGACGCTACACCCAGTTCCCATCTATTTTGTCACTCTTCC
CTAAATAATCCTTAAAAACTCCATTTCCACCCCTCCCAGTTCCCAACTATTTTGTCCGCCCACAACCGGT
TGACTTGGGTCAACTGTCAGACCAAGTTTACTCATATATACTTTAGATTGATTTAAAACTTCATTTTTAA
TTTAAAAGGATCTAGGTGAAGATCCTTTTTGATAATCTCATGACCAAAATCCCTTAACGTGAGTTTTCGT
TCCACTGAGCGTCAGACCCCGTAGAAAAGATCAAAGGATCTTC
